>Addgene plasmid #66092 | AP324-2 | addgene partial sequence | sequence record 117351 | M13pUC-Fwd 5'-CCCAGTCACGACGTTGTAAAACG-3'
GTTGTGAGACTTTTTTCTTGGCGGCACAATAAAGTTTCCTCTTTTTGTTGGGTCACTCAACGAACACAAT
ACAAATATTTGAGCGCTCGCATTTTTCTCAACCTTTCGGGTTTAAAGCACTTCAAAATGGAATTGAAGAG
AGATTGTGAAAGTACATCAGACAGAATCACATTTTGATAGCATTCACTTCACTCAGATGCAAACTTTTCA
GTGACTATAAAAAGTCATAAAATAATAACATTAAAAAAGCAAATAAATTAGCGAGAGAATTTTTTGACAA
AAAGAAAGAAGAGTGATAGAGAAGAAGGGAATGCTTGAAAGGATTTTGCATTTATCACTAGTTTAGGCGT
AGTCTGGGACGTCGTATGGGTAGACCTTACGCTTCTTCTTTGGTGGTCCGGATCCTCCGTCTCCTCCGAG
TTGGGAGAGGTCGATACGGGTCTCGTAGAGTCCGGTGATGGATTGGTGGATGAGGGTGGCGTCGAGGACC
TCCTTGGTGGAGGTGTAACGCTTACGGTCGATGGTGGTGTCGAAGTACTTGAAGGCGGCTGGGGCTCCGA
GGTTGGTGAGGGTGAAGAGGTGGATGATGTTCTCGGCTTGCTCACGGATTGGCTTGTCACGGTGCTTGTT
GTAGGCGGAGAGGACCTTGTCGAGGTTGGCGTC
