>Addgene plasmid #66092 | AP324-2 | addgene partial sequence | sequence record 117353 | MoCloR 5'-gccacctgacgtctaagaaacc-3'
CGTATCACGAGGCCCTTTCGTCTCGCGCGTTTCGGTGATGACGGTGAAAACCTCTGACACATGCAGCTCC
CGGAGACGGTCACAGCTTGTCTGTAAGCGGATGCCGGGAGCAGACAAGCCCGTCAGGGCGCGTCAGCGGG
TGTTGGCGGGTGTCGGGGCTGGCTTAACTATGCGGCATCAGAGCAGATTGCACTGAGAGTGCACCATATG
CGGTGTGAAATACCGCACAGATGCGTAAGGAGAAAATACCGCATCAGGCGCCATTCGCCATTCAGGCTGC
GCAACTGTTGGGAAGGGCGATCGGTGCGGGCCTCTTCGCTATTACGCCAGAAATTTCACAAAAAGCACCG
ACTCGGTGCCACTTTTTCAAGTTGATAACGGACTAGCCTTATTTTAACTTGCTATTTCTAGCTCTAAAAC
CATTTTGGAAACCGCTGCGCAAGACATCTCGCAATAGGAGGTGTTTATATAGGGGCAACACAAGAGGCGG
CAGACATCTCGTGAGTTTGACAGAGTAGTATAAAGAGTGTGTGTGAGAGGGTGTAGGCATTTCATAACAT
ATTTTTTGTGGAATAATTTTGGAAAAAAGGTGTTTTTTTAATAATAGCTTTTATAAGAGTTTCTCAAAAA
TTGCATGCTTTTTTTGAAAAGGTTGACAAATTATAGTAGTACTAAAGTTGCTATTTTCAGGTCTCAGCAG
