[The description below was written by a language model from this plasmid's Addgene catalogue record.]
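Description:
AP324-2 is a C. elegans CRISPR plasmid built on the pDD162 backbone, a worm expression vector designed to deliver Cas9 and a single guide RNA from one plasmid. It is propagated in E. coli under ampicillin selection; the record gives no copy number and does not describe the origin of replication. No feature table is provided, so the details of the Cas9 cassette, including the promoter that drives it, its terminator and any nuclear localisation signals or tags, are not stated in the record.

The insert is an sgRNA, named "sgRNA for APs6", expressed from a U6 promoter, an RNA polymerase III promoter commonly used to produce small, precisely initiated guide transcripts. The guide targets the 3' end of the C. elegans gene K08F4.2. Co-expressed Cas9 is directed by this guide to make a double-strand break near the end of the gene, a position suited to modifications at the gene's 3' end. The associated work concerns genome editing in C. elegans using linear DNA repair templates with short homology to Cas9 cut sites, so the plasmid is presumably meant to be supplied alongside such a template, although the record does not describe the specific edit intended at this locus.

The depositor notes that each clone was sequence-verified only across the sgRNA insertion. Because the construction involved PCR, mutations elsewhere in the backbone, including in the Cas9 gene, cannot be excluded, as the full plasmid was not sequenced. Several independent clones carrying the same sgRNA were therefore deposited, and the depositor recommends using a mix of them.
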