Addgene plasmid #66092: AP324-2
Purpose: co-expression of Cas9 and a sgRNA targeting 3'end of C.elegans K08F4.2
Depositing lab: Geraldine Seydoux. Depositing organization: Johns Hopkins University and School of Medicine. Publication: Scalable and versatile genome editing using linear DNAs with microhomology to Cas9 Sites in Caenorhabditis elegans. Paix A, Wang Y, Smith HE, Lee CY, Calidas D, Lu T, Smith J, Schmidt H, Krause MW, Seydoux G. Genetics. 2014 Dec;198(4):1347-56. doi: 10.1534/genetics.114.170423. Epub 2014 Sep 23. PubMed 25249454.
Backbone
  Vector backbone: pDD162
  Backbone manufacturer: Goldstein lab Plasmid 47549
  Vector type: Worm Expression, CRISPR
Growth in bacteria
  Bacterial resistance: Ampicillin, 100 μg/mL
  Growth temperature: 37°C
  Growth strain: DH5alpha
  Copy number: Unknown
Gene/Insert
  Gene/Insert name: sgRNA for APs6
  gRNA/shRNA sequence: cgcagcggtttccaaaatg
  Promoter: U6
  Cloning method: Unknown
  Sequencing primers: 5′ tatgaaatgcctacaccctctc
Terms and licenses: Academic/Nonprofit Terms; Industry Terms: Not Available to Industry
Depositor comments: From the depositor: Each positive clones had been sequenced for correct insertion of the sgRNA . However the PCR could have created some mutation in the plasmid backbone (containing also the Cas9 gene) and we didnt sequenced the full plasmid, therefore we recommend to use a mix of several positive clones. It is why we provide several clones containing the same sgRNA insert.
How to cite: AP324-2 was a gift from Geraldine Seydoux (Addgene plasmid # 66092 ; http://n2t.net/addgene:66092 ; RRID:Addgene_66092)
